>Addgene plasmid #158007 | pCMV-mGold-Mito-N-7 | addgene full sequence | sequence record 309920 | Addgene NGS Result
TACCGCCATGCATTAGTTATTAATAGTAATCAATTACGGGGTCATTAGTTCATAGCCCATATATGGAGTT
CCGCGTTACATAACTTACGGTAAATGGCCCGCCTGGCTGACCGCCCAACGACCCCCGCCCATTGACGTCA
ATAATGACGTATGTTCCCATAGTAACGCCAATAGGGACTTTCCATTGACGTCAATGGGTGGAGTATTTAC
GGTAAACTGCCCACTTGGCAGTACATCAAGTGTATCATATGCCAAGTACGCCCCCTATTGACGTCAATGA
CGGTAAATGGCCCGCCTGGCATTATGCCCAGTACATGACCTTATGGGACTTTCCTACTTGGCAGTACATC
TACGTATTAGTCATCGCTATTACCATGGTGATGCGGTTTTGGCAGTACATCAATGGGCGTGGATAGCGGT
TTGACTCACGGGGATTTCCAAGTCTCCACCCCATTGACGTCAATGGGAGTTTGTTTTGGCACCAAAATCA
ACGGGACTTTCCAAAATGTCGTAACAACTCCGCCCCATTGACGCAAATGGGCGGTAGGCGTGTACGGTGG
GAGGTCTATATAAGCAGAGCTGGTTTAGTGAACCGTCAGATCCGCTAGCATGTCCGTCCTGACGCCGCTG
CTGCTGCGGGGCTTGACAGGCTCGGCCCGGCGGCTCCCAGTGCCGCGCGCCAAGATCCATTCGTTGGGGG
ATCCACCGGTCGCCACCATGGTGAGCAAGGGCGAGGAGCTGTTCACCGGGGTGGTGCCCATCCTGGTCGA
GCTGGACGGCGACGTAAACGGCCACAAGTTCAGCGTGTCCGGCGAGGGCGAGGGCGATGCCACCTACGGC
AAGCTGACCCTGAAGTTCATCTGCACCACCGGCAAGCTGCCCGTGCCCTGGCCCACCCTCGTGACCAGCC
TGGGCTACGGCCTGCAGTGCTTCGCCCGCTACCCCGACCACATGAAGCAGCACGACTTCTTCAAGTCCGC
CATGCCCGAAGGCTACGTCCAGGAGCGCACCATCTTCTTCAAGGACGACGGCAACTACAAGACCCGCGCC
GAGGTGAAGTTCGAGGGCGACACCCTGGTGAACCGCATCGAGCTGAAGGGCATCGACTTCAAGGAGGACG
GCAACATCCTGGGGCACAAGCTGGAGTACAACTACAACAGCCACAACGTCTATATCACCGCCGACAAGCA
GAAGAACGGCATCAAGGCCAACTTCAAGATCCGCCACAACATCGAGGACGGCGGCGTGCAGCTCGCCGAC
CACTACCAGCAGAACACCCCCATCGGCGACGGCCCCGTGCTGCTGCCCGACAACCACTACCTGAGCTACC
AGTCCAAGCTGAGCAAAGACCCCAACGAGAAGCGCGATCACATGGTCCTGCTGGAGTTCGTGACCGCCGC
CGGGATCACTCTCGGCATGGACGAGCTGTACAAGTAAAGCGGCCGCGACTCTAGATCATAATCAGCCATA
CCACATTTGTAGAGGTTTTACTTGCTTTAAAAAACCTCCCACACCTCCCCCTGAACCTGAAACATAAAAT
GAATGCAATTGTTGTTGTTAACTTGTTTATTGCAGCTTATAATGGTTACAAATAAAGCAATAGCATCACA
AATTTCACAAATAAAGCATTTTTTTCACTGCATTCTAGTTGTGGTTTGTCCAAACTCATCAATGTATCTT
AAGGCGTAAATTGTAAGCGTTAATATTTTGTTAAAATTCGCGTTAAATTTTTGTTAAATCAGCTCATTTT
TTAACCAATAGGCCGAAATCGGCAAAATCCCTTATAAATCAAAAGAATAGACCGAGATAGGGT
[37 nt withheld, positions 1814-1850]
AAAGAACGTGGACTCCAACGTCAAAGG
[49 nt withheld, positions 1878-1926]
T
[91 nt withheld, positions 1928-2018]
G
[124 nt withheld, positions 2020-2143]
CAGGTGGCACTTTTCGGGGAAATGTGCGCGGAACCCCTATTTGTTTATTTTTCTAAATACATTCAAATAT
GTATCCGCTCATGAGACAATAACCCTGATAAATGCTTCAATAATATTGAAAAAGGAAGAGTCCTGAGGCG
GAAAGAACCAGCTGTGGAATGTGTGTCAGTTAGGGTGTGGAAAGTCCCCAGGCTCCCCAGCAGGCAGAAG
TATGCAAAGCATGCATCTCAATTAGTCAGCAACCAGGTGTGGAAAGTCCCCAGGCTCCCCAGCAGGCAGA
AGTATGCAAAGCATGCATCTCAATTAGTCAGCAACCATAGTCCCGCCCCTAACTCCGCCCATCCCGCCCC
TAACTCCGCCCAGTTCCGCCCATTCTCCGCCCCATGGCTGACTAATTTTTTTTATTTATGCAGAGGCCGA
GGCCGCCTCGGCCTCTGAGCTATTCCAGAAGTAGTGAGGAGGCTTTTTTGGAGGCCTAGGCTTTTGCAAA
GATCGATCAAGAGACAGGATGAGGATCGTTTCGCATGATTGAACAAGATGGATTGCACGCAGGTTCTCCG
GCCGCTTGGGTGGAGAGGCTATTCGGCTATGACTGGGCACAACAGACAATCGGCTGCTCTGATGCCGCCG
TGTTCCGGCTGTCAGCGCAGGGGCGCCCGGTTCTTTTTGTCAAGACCGACCTGTCCGGTGCCCTGAATGA
ACTGCAAGACGAGGCAGCGCGGCTATCGTGGCTGGCCACGACGGGCGTTCCTTGCGCAGCTGTGCTCGAC
GTTGTCACTGAAGCGGGAAGGGACTGGCTGCTATTGGGCGAAGTGCCGGGGCAGGATCTCCTGTCATCTC
ACCTTGCTCCTGCCGAGAAAGTATCCATCATGGCTGATGCAATGCGGCGGCTGCATACGCTTGATCCGGC
TACCTGCCCATTCGACCACCAAGCGAAACATCGCATCGAGCGAGCACGTACTCGGATGGAAGCCGGTCTT
GTCGATCAGGATGATCTGGACGAAGAGCATCAGGGGCTCGCGCCAGCCGAACTGTTCGCCAGGCTCAAGG
CGAGCATGCCCGACGGCGAGGATCTCGTCGTGACCCATGGCGATGCCTGCTTGCCGAATATCATGGTGGA
AAATGGCCGCTTTTCTGGATTCATCGACTGTGGCCGGCTGGGTGTGGCGGACCGCTATCAGGACATAGCG
TTGGCTACCCGTGATATTGCTGAAGAGCTTGGCGGCGAATGGGCTGACCGCTTCCTCGTGCTTTACGGTA
TCGCCGCTCCCGATTCGCAGCGCATCGCCTTCTATCGCCTTCTTGACGAGTTCTTCTGAGCGGGACTCTG
GGGTTCGAAATGACCGACCAAGCGACGCCCAACCTGCCATCACGAGATTTCGATTCCACCGCCGCCTTCT
ATGAAAGGTTGGGCTTCGGAATCGTTTTCCGGGACGCCGGCTGGATGATCCTCCAGCGCGGGGATCTCAT
GCTGGAGTTCTTCGCCCACCCTAGGGGGAGGCTAACTGAAACACGGAAGGAGACAATACCGGAAGGAACC
CGCGCTATGACGGCAATAAAAAGACAGAATAAAACGCACGGTGTTGGGTCGTTTGTTCATAAACGCGGGG
TTCGGTCCCAGGGCTGGCACTCTGTCGATACCCCACCGAGACCCCATTGGGGCCAATACGCCCGCGTTTC
TTCCTTTTCCCCACCCCACCCCCCAAGTTCGGGTGAAGGCCCAGGGCTCGCAGCCAACGTCGGGGCGGCA
GGCCCTGCCATAGCCTCAGGTTACTCATATATACTTTAGATTGATTTAAAACTTCATTTTTAATTTAAAA
GGATCTAGGTGAAGATCCTTTTTGATAATCTCATGACCAAAATCCCTTAACGTGAGTTTTCGTTCCACTG
AGCGTCAGACCCCGTAGAAAAGATCAAAGGATCTTCTTGAGATCCTTTTTTTCTGCGCGTAATCTGCTGC
TTGCAAACAAAAAAACCACCGCTACCAGCGGTGGTTTGTTTGCCGGATCAAGAGCTACCAACTCTTTTTC
CGAAGGTAACTGGCTTCAGCAGAGCGCAGATACCAAATACTGTTCTTCTAGTGTAGCCGTAGTTAGGCCA
CCACTTCAAGAACTCTGTAGCACCGCCTACATACCTCGCTCTGCTAATCCTGTTACCAGTGGCTGCTGCC
AGTGGCGATAAGTCGTGTCTTACCGGGTTGGACTCAAGACGATAGTTACCGGATAAGGCGCAGCGGTCGG
GCTGAACGGGGGGTTCGTGCACACAGCCCAGCTTGGAGCGAACGACCTACACCGAACTGAGATACCTACA
GCGTGAGCTATGAGAAAGCGCCACGCTTCCCGAAGGGAGAAAGGCGGACAGGTATCCGGTAAGCGGCAGG
GTCGGAACAGGAGAGCGCACGAGGGAGCTTCCAGGGGGAAACGCCTGGTATCTTTATAGTCCTGTCGGGT
TTCGCCACCTCTGACTTGAGCGTCGATTTTTGTGATGCTCGTCAGGGGGGCGGAGCCTATGGAAAAACGC
CAGCAACGCGGCCTTTTTACGGTTCCTGGCCTTTTGCTGGCCTTTTGCTCACATGTTCTTTCCTGCGTTA
TCCCCTGATTCTGTGGATAACCGTAT
Features (pLannotate 1.2.2; 14 found; start..end, strand, type, name):
     74..377     +  enhancer       CMV enhancer: human cytomegalovirus immediate early enhancer
    378..581     +  promoter       CMV promoter: human cytomegalovirus (CMV) immediate early promoter
    610..684     +  CDS            COX8 presequence: mitochondrial presequence of human cytochrome c oxidase subunit VIII (Rizutto et al., 1989)
    718..1437    +  CDS            mGold: photostable derivative of mVenus (Lee et al., 2020) mammalian codon-optimized
   1454..1537    +  CDS            large T antigen (fragment): large T antigen from SV40 (simian virus 40)
   1560..1681    +  polyA_signal   SV40 poly(A) signal: SV40 polyadenylation signal
   1715..2143    -  rep_origin     f1 ori (sequence partly withheld): f1 bacteriophage origin of replication; arrow indicates direction of (+) strand synthesis
   2170..2274    +  promoter       AmpR promoter: bla
   2276..2633    +  promoter       SV40 promoter: SV40 enhancer and early promoter
   2668..3462    +  CDS            NeoR/KanR: aminoglycoside phosphotransferase from Tn5; aph(3')-II (or nptII); confers resistance to neomycin, kanamycin, and G418 (Geneticin®)
   3483..3635    +  CDS            ble (fragment): BLE_KLEPN - Experimental evidence at protein level: Swiss-Prot protein existence level 1. Binding protein with a strong affinity to the bleomycin family of antibiotics. Binds to CL990; an antimitotic-antibiotic compound. From Klebsiella pneumoniae.
   3694..3741    +  polyA_signal   HSV TK poly(A) signal: herpes simplex virus thymidine kinase polyadenylation signal (Cole and Stacy, 1985)
   3832..3848    -  polyA_signal   bGH poly(A) signal (fragment): bovine growth hormone polyadenylation signal
   4070..4658    +  rep_origin     ori: high-copy-number ColE1/pMB1/pBR322/pUC origin of replication
