[The description below was written by a language model from this plasmid's Addgene catalogue record and pLannotate feature annotations shown in this document.]
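Description:
pCMV-mGold-Mito-N-7 is a 4,759 bp mammalian expression plasmid on a pCMV backbone, designed to label mitochondria in mammalian cells with the yellow fluorescent protein mGold. It replicates in E. coli at high copy from a ColE1/pUC-type origin and also carries an f1 phage origin. A single Tn5 aminoglycoside phosphotransferase gene (NeoR/KanR) provides both selections. It sits downstream of tandem bacterial (bla-type) and SV40 enhancer/early promoters and is followed by an HSV TK polyadenylation signal, so it confers kanamycin resistance in bacteria and G418 resistance in transfected mammalian cells.

The payload is driven by the human cytomegalovirus immediate early enhancer and promoter and terminated by an SV40 poly(A) signal. It encodes the mitochondrial presequence of human cytochrome c oxidase subunit VIII (COX8A) fused upstream of mammalian codon-optimized mGold, a photostable derivative of mVenus. According to the depositor, "N-7" means that the targeting sequence lies N-terminal to the fluorescent protein and is joined to it by a seven-residue linker. The presequence directs import of the fusion into mitochondria, so the fluorescence marks the organelle for live or fixed-cell imaging.

The plasmid was made by replacing the fluorescent protein in an earlier mitochondrial marker plasmid with mGold. The depositor notes that an mVenus annotation on the repository map is incorrect, although the feature table here does identify the reporter as mGold. The short large T antigen, ble and bGH poly(A) fragments in the automated annotation are probably backbone remnants or partial matches rather than functional elements.
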