Addgene plasmid #158007: pCMV-mGold-Mito-N-7
Purpose: Visualization of mitochondria in mammalian cells using mGold
Depositing lab: Francois St-Pierre. Depositing organization: Baylor College of Medicine. Publication: Versatile phenotype-activated cell sorting. Lee J, Liu Z, Suzuki PH, Ahrens JF, Lai S, Lu X, Guan S, St-Pierre F. Sci Adv. 2020 Oct 23;6(43). pii: 6/43/eabb7438. doi: 10.1126/sciadv.abb7438. Print 2020 Oct. PubMed 33097540.
Backbone
  Vector backbone: pCMV
  Total vector size (bp): 4759
  Vector type: Mammalian Expression
  Selectable markers: Neomycin (select with G418)
Growth in bacteria
  Bacterial resistance: Kanamycin, 50 μg/mL
  Growth temperature: 37°C
  Growth strain: DH5alpha
  Copy number: High Copy
Gene/Insert
  Gene/Insert name: Mito
  Species: H. sapiens (human)
  GenBank ID: NM_004074.2
  Entrez Gene: COX8A (a.k.a. COX, COX8, COX8-2, COX8L, MC4DN15, VIII, VIII-L)
  Promoter: CMV
  Tag / fusion protein: mGold
  Cloning method: Unknown
  Sequencing primers: 5′ CMV-F; 3′ SV40pA-R
Terms and licenses: Academic/Nonprofit Terms; Industry Terms: Not Available to Industry
Depositor comments: Existing fluorescent protein in plasmid Adggene# 56619 was replaced with mGold. "N-7" of the name of the plasmid indicates the position of the tag (N- or C-terminal with respect to the fluorescent protein) and the number of residues in the linker between the two proteins. Please note that the mVenus annotation in the plasmid map is incorrect, as this plasmid encodes mGold.
How to cite: pCMV-mGold-Mito-N-7 was a gift from Francois St-Pierre (Addgene plasmid # 158007 ; http://n2t.net/addgene:158007 ; RRID:Addgene_158007)
